>Addgene plasmid #60418 | pLL7.0: mTiam1(64-437)-tgRFPt-SSPB R73Q | depositor full sequence | sequence record 132257 | pLL7.0: mTiam1(64-437)-tgRFPt-SSPB R73Q sequence 9182 bps
GTCGACGGATCGGGAGATCTCCCGATCCCCTATGGTGCACTCTCAGTACAATCTGCTCTGATGCCGCATA
GTTAAGCCAGTATCTGCTCCCTGCTTGTGTGTTGGAGGTCGCTGAGTAGTGCGCGAGCAAAATTTAAGCT
ACAACAAGGCAAGGCTTGACCGACAATTGCATGAAGAATCTGCTTAGGGTTAGGCGTTTTGCGCTGCTTC
GCGATGTACGGGCCAGATATACGCGTTGACATTGATTATTGACTAGTTATTAATAGTAATCAATTACGGG
GTCATTAGTTCATAGCCCATATATGGAGTTCCGCGTTACATAACTTACGGTAAATGGCCCGCCTGGCTGA
CCGCCCAACGACCCCCGCCCATTGACGTCAATAATGACGTATGTTCCCATAGTAACGCCAATAGGGACTT
TCCATTGACGTCAATGGGTGGAGTATTTACGGTAAACTGCCCACTTGGCAGTACATCAAGTGTATCATAT
GCCAAGTACGCCCCCTATTGACGTCAATGACGGTAAATGGCCCGCCTGGCATTATGCCCAGTACATGACC
TTATGGGACTTTCCTACTTGGCAGTACATCTACGTATTAGTCATCGCTATTACCATGGTGATGCGGTTTT
GGCAGTACATCAATGGGCGTGGATAGCGGTTTGACTCACGGGGATTTCCAAGTCTCCACCCCATTGACGT
CAATGGGAGTTTGTTTTGGCACCAAAATCAACGGGACTTTCCAAAATGTCGTAACAACTCCGCCCCATTG
ACGCAAATGGGCGGTAGGCGTGTACGGTGGGAGGTCTATATAAGCAGCGCGTTTTGCCTGTACTGGGTCT
CTCTGGTTAGACCAGATCTGAGCCTGGGAGCTCTCTGGCTAACTAGGGAACCCACTGCTTAAGCCTCAAT
AAAGCTTGCCTTGAGTGCTTCAAGTAGTGTGTGCCCGTCTGTTGTGTGACTCTGGTAACTAGAGATCCCT
CAGACCCTTTTAGTCAGTGTGGAAAATCTCTAGCAGTGGCGCCCGAACAGGGACTTGAAAGCGAAAGGGA
AACCAGAGGAGCTCTCTCGACGCAGGACTCGGCTTGCTGAAGCGCGCACGGCAAGAGGCGAGGGGCGGCG
ACTGGTGAGTACGCCAAAAATTTTGACTAGCGGAGGCTAGAAGGAGAGAGATGGGTGCGAGAGCGTCAGT
ATTAAGCGGGGGAGAATTAGATCGCGATGGGAAAAAATTCGGTTAAGGCCAGGGGGAAAGAAAAAATATA
AATTAAAACATATAGTATGGGCAAGCAGGGAGCTAGAACGATTCGCAGTTAATCCTGGCCTGTTAGAAAC
ATCAGAAGGCTGTAGACAAATACTGGGACAGCTACAACCATCCCTTCAGACAGGATCAGAAGAACTTAGA
TCATTATATAATACAGTAGCAACCCTCTATTGTGTGCATCAAAGGATAGAGATAAAAGACACCAAGGAAG
CTTTAGACAAGATAGAGGAAGAGCAAAACAAAAGTAAGACCACCGCACAGCAAGCGGCCGGCCGCGCTGA
TCTTCAGACCTGGAGGAGGAGATATGAGGGACAATTGGAGAAGTGAATTATATAAATATAAAGTAGTAAA
AATTGAACCATTAGGAGTAGCACCCACCAAGGCAAAGAGAAGAGTGGTGCAGAGAGAAAAAAGAGCAGTG
GGAATAGGAGCTTTGTTCCTTGGGTTCTTGGGAGCAGCAGGAAGCACTATGGGCGCAGCGTCAATGACGC
TGACGGTACAGGCCAGACAATTATTGTCTGGTATAGTGCAGCAGCAGAACAATTTGCTGAGGGCTATTGA
GGCGCAACAGCATCTGTTGCAACTCACAGTCTGGGGCATCAAGCAGCTCCAGGCAAGAATCCTGGCTGTG
GAAAGATACCTAAAGGATCAACAGCTCCTGGGGATTTGGGGTTGCTCTGGAAAACTCATTTGCACCACTG
CTGTGCCTTGGAATGCTAGTTGGAGTAATAAATCTCTGGAACAGATTTGGAATCACACGACCTGGATGGA
GTGGGACAGAGAAATTAACAATTACACAAGCTTAATACACTCCTTAATTGAAGAATCGCAAAACCAGCAA
GAAAAGAATGAACAAGAATTATTGGAATTAGATAAATGGGCAAGTTTGTGGAATTGGTTTAACATAACAA
ATTGGCTGTGGTATATAAAATTATTCATAATGATAGTAGGAGGCTTGGTAGGTTTAAGAATAGTTTTTGC
TGTACTTTCTATAGTGAATAGAGTTAGGCAGGGATATTCACCATTATCGTTTCAGACCCACCTCCCAACC
CCGAGGGGACCCGACAGGCCCGAAGGAATAGAAGAAGAAGGTGGAGAGAGAGACAGAGACAGATCCATTC
GATTAGTGAACGGATCGGCACTGCGTGCGCCAATTCTGCAGACAAATGGCAGTATTCATCCACAATTTTA
AAAGAAAAGGGGGGATTGGGGGGTACAGTGCAGGGGAAAGAATAGTAGACATAATAGCAACAGACATACA
AACTAAAGAATTACAAAAACAAATTACAAAAATTCAAAATTTTCGGGTTTATTACAGGGACAGCAGAGAT
CCAGTTTGGTTAGTACCGCGCTCTAGAGATCCGACGCCGCCATCTCTAGGCCCGCGCCGGCCCCCTCGCA
CAGACTTGTGGGAGAAGCTCGGCTACTCCCCTGCCCCGGTTAATTTGCATATAATATTTCCTAGTAACTA
TAGAGGCTTAATGTGCGATAAAAGACAGATAATCTGTTCTTTTTAATACTAGCTACATTTTACATGATAG
GCTTGGATTTCTATAAGAGATACAAATACTAAATTATTATTTTAAAAAACAGCACAAAAGGAAACTCACC
CTAACTGTAAAGTAATTGTGTGTTTTGAGACTATAAATATCCCTTGGAGAAAAGCCTTGTTAACGCGCGG
TGACCCTCGAGGTCGACGGTATCGATAAGCTCGCTTCACGAGATTCCAGCAGGTCGAGGGACCTAATAAC
TTCGTATAGCATACATTATACGAAGTTATATTAAGGGTTCCAAGCTTAAGCGGCCGCGTGGATAACCGTA
TTACCGCCATGCATTAGTTATTAATAGTAATCAATTACGGGGTCATTAGTTCATAGCCCATATATGGAGT
TCCGCGTTACATAACTTACGGTAAATGGCCCGCCTGGCTGACCGCCCAACGACCCCCGCCCATTGACGTC
AATAATGACGTATGTTCCCATAGTAACGCCAATAGGGACTTTCCATTGACGTCAATGGGTGGAGTATTTA
CGGTAAACTGCCCACTTGGCAGTACATCAAGTGTATCATATGCCAAGTACGCCCCCTATTGACGTCAATG
ACGGTAAATGGCCCGCCTGGCATTATGCCCAGTACATGACCTTATGGGACTTTCCTACTTGGCAGTACAT
CTACGTATTAGTCATCGCTATTACCATGGTGATGCGGTTTTGGCAGTACATCAATGGGCGTGGATAGCGG
TTTGACTCACGGGGATTTCCAAGTCTCCACCCCATTGACGTCAATGGGAGTTTGTTTTGGCACCAAAATC
AACGGGACTTTCCAAAATGTCGTAACAACTCCGCCCCATTGACGCAAATGGGCGGTAGGCGTGTACGGTG
GGAGGTCTATATAAGCAGAGCTGGTTTAGTGAACCGTCAGATCCGCTAGAATTCTGCAGTCGACGGTACC
GCGGGCCCGCCACCATGCGACAGCTGTCGGATGCGGATAAGCTGCGCAAGGTGATCTGTGAACTGCTGGA
GACTGAACGCACCTATGTGAAAGACTTAAACTGCCTCATGGAGAGATACCTGAAGCCCCTTCAGAAGGAG
ACCTTTCTCACCCAGGATGAGCTTGATGTACTTTTTGGAAATTTAACCGAAATGGTGGAGTTTCAAGTCG
AGTTCCTTAAGACTCTAGAAGATGGAGTAAGACTGGTCCCTGACTTGGAAAAGCTGGAGAAGGTTGACCA
GTTCAAGAAAGTGCTCTTCTCTCTGGGGGGATCCTTCCTGTACTACGCGGACCGCTTCAAGCTCTACAGT
GCCTTCTGTGCGAGCCACACAAAAGTCCCCAAGGTCCTGGTGAAAGCCAAGACGGACACAGCCTTCAAGG
CGTTCCTCGATGCCCAGAACCCGAGGCAGCAGCACTCATCCACGCTGGAGTCTTACCTCATCAAGCCCAT
CCAGAGGGTCCTCAAGTACCCGCTTCTGCTCAGGGAGCTGTTTGCGCTGACCGATGCGGAGAGCGAGGAA
CACTACCACCTGGACGTGGCCATCAAGACTATGAACAAGGTCGCCAGTCACATCAATGAGATGCAGAAGA
TCCACGAAGAGTTTGGTGCCGTGTTTGACCAGCTGATTGCTGAGCAGACGGGAGAGAAGAAAGAGGTTGC
AGATCTGAGCATGGGTGACCTGCTCTTGCACACCAGCGTCATCTGGCTGAACCCACCCGCCTCACTGGGA
AAGTGGAAAAAGGAGCCAGAATTAGCAGCCTTCGTCTTCAAAACGGCCGTGGTCCTTGTATATAAAGACG
GTTCCAAGCAGAAGAAGAAACTTGTTGGCTCTCACAGGCTGTCAATCTACGAGGAGTGGGACCCTTTCCG
GTTTCGCCACATGATCCCTACCGAAGCTTTGCAGGTCCGAGCTCTGCCCAGTGCAGATGCAGAGGCAAAT
GCGGTATGCGAAATTGTCCACGTGAAATCAGAGTCAGAAGGGAGGCCCGAGCGGGTTTTCCACCTCTGCT
GCAGTTCCCCAGAGAGCAGAAAGGACTTTCTGAAGTCTGTGCATTCGATCCTGCGAGATAAACACAGAAG
ACAGCTCCTCAAAACGGAAGAATTCGGTAGTGGAAGTGGTTCCGTGTCTAAGGGCGAAGAGCTGATTAAG
GAGAACATGCACATGAAGCTGTACATGGAGGGCACCGTGAACAACCACCACTTCAAGTGCACATCCGAGG
GCGAAGGCAAGCCCTACGAGGGCACCCAGACCATGAGAATCAAGGTGGTCGAGGGCGGCCCTCTCCCCTT
CGCCTTCGACATCCTGGCTACCAGCTTCATGTACGGCAGCAGAACCTTCATCAACCACACCCAGGGCATC
CCCGACTTCTTTAAGCAGTCCTTCCCTGAGGGCTTCACATGGGAGAGAGTCACCACATACGAAGACGGGG
GCGTGCTGACCGCTACCCAGGACACCAGCCTCCAGGACGGCTGCCTCATCTACAACGTCAAGATCAGAGG
GGTGAACTTCCCATCCAACGGCCCTGTGATGCAGAAGAAAACACTCGGCTGGGAGGCCAACACCGAGATG
CTGTACCCCGCTGACGGCGGCCTGGAAGGCAGAACCGACATGGCCCTGAAGCTCGTGGGCGGGGGCCACC
TGATCTGCAACTTCAAGACCACATACAGATCCAAGAAACCCGCTAAGAACCTCAAGATGCCCGGCGTCTA
CTATGTGGACCACAGACTGGAAAGAATCAAGGAGGCCGACAAAGAGACCTACGTCGAGCAGCACGAGGTG
GCTGTGGCCAGATACTGCGACCTCCCTAGCAAACTGGGGCACAAACTTAATGGCATGGACGAGCTGTACA
AGTCCGGACTCAGATCTCGAGCTCAAGCTTCGAACGAATTCGGCATTGATCTGAGCGGCCTGACCCTGCA
GGAATTCAGCTCCCCGAAACGCCCTAAGCTGCTGCGTGAATATTACGATTGGCTGGTTGATAACAGCTTT
ACCCCATATCTGGTGGTGGATGCCACATACCTGGGCGTGAACGTGCCCGTGGAGTATGTGAAAGACGGTC
AGATCGTGCTGAATCTGTCTGCAAGTGCGACCGGCAACCTGCAACTGACAAATGATTTTATCCAGTTCAA
CGCCCAGTTTAAGGGCGTGTCTCGTGAACTGTATATCCCGATGGGTGCCGCTCTGGCCATTTACGCTCGC
GAGAACGGCGATGGTGTGATGTTCGAACCAGAAGAAATCTATGACGAGCTGAATATTGGTTAAACATGTT
TAAGGGTTCCGGTTCCACTAGGTACAATTCGATATCAAGCTTATCGATAATCAACCTCTGGATTACAAAA
TTTGTGAAAGATTGACTGGTATTCTTAACTATGTTGCTCCTTTTACGCTATGTGGATACGCTGCTTTAAT
GCCTTTGTATCATGCTATTGCTTCCCGTATGGCTTTCATTTTCTCCTCCTTGTATAAATCCTGGTTGCTG
TCTCTTTATGAGGAGTTGTGGCCCGTTGTCAGGCAACGTGGCGTGGTGTGCACTGTGTTTGCTGACGCAA
CCCCCACTGGTTGGGGCATTGCCACCACCTGTCAGCTCCTTTCCGGGACTTTCGCTTTCCCCCTCCCTAT
TGCCACGGCGGAACTCATCGCCGCCTGCCTTGCCCGCTGCTGGACAGGGGCTCGGCTGTTGGGCACTGAC
AATTCCGTGGTGTTGTCGGGGAAATCATCGTCCTTTCCTTGGCTGCTCGCCTGTGTTGCCACCTGGATTC
TGCGCGGGACGTCCTTCTGCTACGTCCCTTCGGCCCTCAATCCAGCGGACCTTCCTTCCCGCGCGGCCTG
CTGCCGGCTCTGCGGCCTCTTCCGCGTCTTCGCCTTCGCCCTCAGACGAGTCGGATCTCCCTTTGGGCCG
CCTCCCCGCATCGATACCGTCGACCTCGATCGAGACCTAGAAAAACATGGAGCAATCACAAGTAGCAATA
CAGCAGCTACCAATGCTGATTGTGCCTGGCTAGAAGCACAAGAGGAGGAGGAGGTGGGTTTTCCAGTCAC
ACCTCAGGTACCTTTAAGACCAATGACTTACAAGGCAGCTGTAGATCTTAGCCACTTTTTAAAAGAAAAG
GGGGGACTGGAAGGGCTAATTCACTCCCAACGAAGACAAGATATCCTTGATCTGTGGATCTACCACACAC
AAGGCTACTTCCCTGATTGGCAGAACTACACACCAGGGCCAGGGATCAGATATCCACTGACCTTTGGATG
GTGCTACAAGCTAGTACCAGTTGAGCAAGAGAAGGTAGAAGAAGCCAATGAAGGAGAGAACACCCGCTTG
TTACACCCTGTGAGCCTGCATGGGATGGATGACCCGGAGAGAGAAGTATTAGAGTGGAGGTTTGACAGCC
GCCTAGCATTTCATCACATGGCCCGAGAGCTGCATCCGGACTGTACTGGGTCTCTCTGGTTAGACCAGAT
CTGAGCCTGGGAGCTCTCTGGCTAACTAGGGAACCCACTGCTTAAGCCTCAATAAAGCTTGCCTTGAGTG
CTTCAAGTAGTGTGTGCCCGTCTGTTGTGTGACTCTGGTAACTAGAGATCCCTCAGACCCTTTTAGTCAG
TGTGGAAAATCTCTAGCAGCATGTGAGCAAAAGGCCAGCAAAAGGCCAGGAACCGTAAAAAGGCCGCGTT
GCTGGCGTTTTTCCATAGGCTCCGCCCCCCTGACGAGCATCACAAAAATCGACGCTCAAGTCAGAGGTGG
CGAAACCCGACAGGACTATAAAGATACCAGGCGTTTCCCCCTGGAAGCTCCCTCGTGCGCTCTCCTGTTC
CGACCCTGCCGCTTACCGGATACCTGTCCGCCTTTCTCCCTTCGGGAAGCGTGGCGCTTTCTCATAGCTC
ACGCTGTAGGTATCTCAGTTCGGTGTAGGTCGTTCGCTCCAAGCTGGGCTGTGTGCACGAACCCCCCGTT
CAGCCCGACCGCTGCGCCTTATCCGGTAACTATCGTCTTGAGTCCAACCCGGTAAGACACGACTTATCGC
CACTGGCAGCAGCCACTGGTAACAGGATTAGCAGAGCGAGGTATGTAGGCGGTGCTACAGAGTTCTTGAA
GTGGTGGCCTAACTACGGCTACACTAGAAGAACAGTATTTGGTATCTGCGCTCTGCTGAAGCCAGTTACC
TTCGGAAAAAGAGTTGGTAGCTCTTGATCCGGCAAACAAACCACCGCTGGTAGCGGTGGTTTTTTTGTTT
GCAAGCAGCAGATTACGCGCAGAAAAAAAGGATCTCAAGAAGATCCTTTGATCTTTTCTACGGGGTCTGA
CGCTCAGTGGAACGAAAACTCACGTTAAGGGATTTTGGTCATGAGATTATCAAAAAGGATCTTCACCTAG
ATCCTTTTAAATTAAAAATGAAGTTTTAAATCAATCTAAAGTATATATGAGTAAACTTGGTCTGACAGTT
ACCAATGCTTAATCAGTGAGGCACCTATCTCAGCGATCTGTCTATTTCGTTCATCCATAGTTGCCTGACT
CCCCGTCGTGTAGATAACTACGATACGGGAGGGCTTACCATCTGGCCCCAGTGCTGCAATGATACCGCGA
GACCCACGCTCACCGGCTCCAGATTTATCAGCAATAAACCAGCCAGCCGGAAGGGCCGAGCGCAGAAGTG
GTCCTGCAACTTTATCCGCCTCCATCCAGTCTATTAATTGTTGCCGGGAAGCTAGAGTAAGTAGTTCGCC
AGTTAATAGTTTGCGCAACGTTGTTGCCATTGCTACAGGCATCGTGGTGTCACGCTCGTCGTTTGGTATG
GCTTCATTCAGCTCCGGTTCCCAACGATCAAGGCGAGTTACATGATCCCCCATGTTGTGCAAAAAAGCGG
TTAGCTCCTTCGGTCCTCCGATCGTTGTCAGAAGTAAGTTGGCCGCAGTGTTATCACTCATGGTTATGGC
AGCACTGCATAATTCTCTTACTGTCATGCCATCCGTAAGATGCTTTTCTGTGACTGGTGAGTACTCAACC
AAGTCATTCTGAGAATAGTGTATGCGGCGACCGAGTTGCTCTTGCCCGGCGTCAATACGGGATAATACCG
CGCCACATAGCAGAACTTTAAAAGTGCTCATCATTGGAAAACGTTCTTCGGGGCGAAAACTCTCAAGGAT
CTTACCGCTGTTGAGATCCAGTTCGATGTAACCCACTCGTGCACCCAACTGATCTTCAGCATCTTTTACT
TTCACCAGCGTTTCTGGGTGAGCAAAAACAGGAAGGCAAAATGCCGCAAAAAAGGGAATAAGGGCGACAC
GGAAATGTTGAATACTCATACTCTTCCTTTTTCAATATTATTGAAGCATTTATCAGGGTTATTGTCTCAT
GAGCGGATACATATTTGAATGTATTTAGAAAAATAAACAAATAGGGGTTCCGCGCACATTTCCCCGAAAA
GTGCCACCTGAC
Features (pLannotate 1.2.2; 26 found; start..end, strand, type, name):
     31..83      -  misc_feature   bom (fragment): basis of mobility region from pBR322
    238..617     +  enhancer       CMV enhancer: human cytomegalovirus immediate early enhancer
    618..817     +  promoter       CMV promoter: human cytomegalovirus (CMV) immediate early promoter
    835..1015    +  LTR            5' LTR (truncated): truncated 5' long terminal repeat (LTR) from HIV-1
   1062..1187    +  misc_feature   HIV-1 Ψ: packaging signal of human immunodeficiency virus type 1
   1171..1509    +  CDS            HIV-1 gag (fragment): gag protein from human immunodeficiency virus 1; gag
   1686..1919    +  misc_feature   RRE: The Rev response element (RRE) of HIV-1 allows for Rev-dependent mRNA export from the nucleus to the cytoplasm.
   2296..2396    +  CDS            Rev (fragment): human immunodeficiency virus 1 (HIV-1) Rev protein; rev; enhances nuclear export of unspliced and incompletely spliced viral mRNAs
   2446..2563    +  misc_feature   cPPT/CTS: central polypurine tract and central termination sequence of HIV-1
   2618..2931    +  promoter       U6 promoter: RNA polymerase III promoter for mouse U6 snRNA (Das et al., 1988)
   2944..2971    -  misc_feature   MCS (fragment): pBluescript multiple cloning site
   3006..3039    +  protein_bind   loxP: Cre-mediated recombination occurs in the 8-bp core sequence (GCATACAT). Cre recombinase
   3155..3458    +  enhancer       CMV enhancer: human cytomegalovirus immediate early enhancer
   3459..3662    +  promoter       CMV promoter: human cytomegalovirus (CMV) immediate early promoter
   3713..4861    +  CDS            TIAM1 (fragment): TIAM1_HUMAN - Experimental evidence at protein level: Swiss-Prot protein existence level 1. Guanyl-nucleotide exchange factor that activates RHO-like proteins and connects extracellular signals to cytoskeletal activities. Activates RAC1, CDC42, and to a lesser extent RHOA and their downstream signaling to regulate processes like cell adhesion and cell migration. From Homo sapiens (Human).
   4874..5602    +  CDS            TagRFP-T: TagRFP-T is a basic (constitutively fluorescent) red fluorescent protein published in 2008, derived from Entacmaea quadricolor. It has low acid sensitivity.
   5603..5634    +  misc_feature   MCS (fragment): multiple cloning site
   5678..6007    +  CDS            sspB (fragment): SSPB_HAEIN - Experimental evidence at protein level: Swiss-Prot protein existence level 1. Also stimulates degradation of the N-terminus of RseA (residues 1-108, alone or in complex with sigma-E) by ClpX-ClpP in a non-ssrA-mediated fashion. From Haemophilus influenzae (strain ATCC 51907 / DSM 11121 / KW20 / Rd).
   6046..6069    +  misc_feature   MCS (fragment): pBluescript multiple cloning site
   6069..6659    +  misc_feature   WPRE: woodchuck hepatitis virus posttranscriptional regulatory element
   6660..6679    +  misc_feature   MCS (fragment): pBluescript multiple cloning site
   6681..7181    +  CDS            nef (fragment): NEF_HV1LA - Experimental evidence at protein level: Swiss-Prot protein existence level 1. Extracellular Nef protein targets CD4(+) T-lymphocytes for apoptosis by interacting with CXCR4 surface receptors. From Human immunodeficiency virus type 1 group M subtype B (isolate Lai) (HIV-1).
   7188..7368    +  LTR            5' LTR (truncated): truncated 5' long terminal repeat (LTR) from HIV-1
   7430..8018    -  rep_origin     ori: high-copy-number ColE1/pMB1/pBR322/pUC origin of replication
   8189..9049    -  CDS            AmpR: β-lactamase; bla; confers resistance to ampicillin, carbenicillin, and related antibiotics
   9050..9154    -  promoter       AmpR promoter: bla
