[The description below was written by a language model from this plasmid's Addgene catalogue record and pLannotate feature annotations shown in this document.]
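Description:
pLL7.0: mTiam1(64-437)-tgRFPt-SSPB R73Q is a 9.2 kb lentiviral transfer plasmid built on the pLentiLox7.0 backbone for expressing a light-recruitable Rac/Cdc42 activator in mammalian cells. It is maintained in bacteria at high copy through a ColE1/pUC-type origin and selected with ampicillin (AmpR). The viral portion has a CMV enhancer/promoter driving a truncated HIV-1 5' LTR, followed by the Ψ packaging signal with a gag fragment, the Rev response element, the cPPT/CTS, a WPRE downstream of the payload, and a truncated 3' LTR preceded by nef-derived sequence. These elements allow the genomic RNA to be packaged and integrated when helper functions are supplied in trans. As in other LentiLox vectors, a mouse U6 Pol III promoter sits upstream of a short cloning site. Only one loxP site is annotated, although the vector is catalogued as Cre/Lox. The record does not mention any hairpin insert.

The payload is a 2,289 bp fusion under an internal CMV enhancer/promoter. It consists of a mouse Tiam1 fragment, listed as residues 64-437 and described as the DH/PH guanine nucleotide exchange module (the annotation tool matched it to the human orthologue), followed by the red fluorescent protein TagRFP-T and then SspB. The SspB carries R73Q, the lower-affinity "Micro" variant, plus Y11K and A15E, which disrupt natural SspB dimerization.

The construct belongs to the iLID improved light-induced dimer system, in which SspB is the binding partner recruited to a light-responsive component. The associated work concerns controlling the localization and activity of signaling proteins. The red tag allows relocalization of the GEF fusion to be followed by imaging.
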