Addgene plasmid #60418: pLL7.0: mTiam1(64-437)-tgRFPt-SSPB R73Q
Purpose: Mammalian Expression of Tiam DH/PH-tgRFPt-Micro
Depositing lab: Brian Kuhlman. Depositing organization: University of North Carolina at Chapel Hill. Publication: Engineering an improved light-induced dimer (iLID) for controlling the localization and activity of signaling proteins. Guntas G, Hallett RA, Zimmerman SP, Williams T, Yumerefendi H, Bear JE, Kuhlman B. Proc Natl Acad Sci U S A. 2015 Jan 6;112(1):112-7. doi: 10.1073/pnas.1417910112. Epub 2014 Dec 22. PubMed 25535392.
Backbone
  Vector backbone: pLentiLox7.0
  Vector type: Mammalian Expression, Lentiviral, Cre/Lox
Growth in bacteria
  Bacterial resistance: Ampicillin, 100 μg/mL
  Growth temperature: 37°C
  Growth strain: NEB Stable
  Copy number: High Copy
Gene/Insert
  Gene/Insert name: mTiam1-tgRFPt-SSPB R73Q
  Species: M. musculus (mouse), Synthetic
  Insert size (bp): 2289
  Mutation: mTiam 64-437 // SSPB R73Q, Y11K and A15E
  Promoter: CMV
  Tag / fusion protein: tgRFPt
  Cloning method: Restriction Enzyme; 5′ cloning site ApaI (not destroyed); 3′ cloning site PciI (not destroyed)
  Sequencing primers: 5′ none; 3′ CAGCAACCAGGATTTATACAAGG
Terms and licenses: Academic/Nonprofit Terms; Industry Terms: Not Available to Industry
Depositor comments: The SspB used in this construct contains two amino acid mutations that disrupt the natural dimerization of SspB. These mutations are Y11K and A15E (residue numbering from pdb code 1ou9). Here is the sequence around the mutated residues with the sites of mutation in parentheses: SSPKRP(K)LLR(E)YYDWLVDNS
How to cite: pLL7.0: mTiam1(64-437)-tgRFPt-SSPB R73Q was a gift from Brian Kuhlman (Addgene plasmid # 60418 ; http://n2t.net/addgene:60418 ; RRID:Addgene_60418)
