>Addgene plasmid #60418 | pLL7.0: mTiam1(64-437)-tgRFPt-SSPB R73Q | addgene partial sequence | sequence record 102746 | WPRE-R 5'-CATAGCGTAAAAGGAGCAACA-3'
GTAATCCAGAGGTTGATTATCGATAAGCTTGATATCGAATTGTACCTAGTGGAACCGGAACCCTTAAACA
TGTTTAACCAATATTCAGCTCGTCATAGATTTCTTCTGGTTCGAACATCACACCATCGCCGTTCTCGCGA
GCGTAAATGGCCAGAGCGGCACCCATCGGGATATACAGTTCACGAGACACGCCCTTAAACTGGGCGTTGA
ACTGGATAAAATCATTTGTCAGTTGCAGGTTGCCGGTCGCACTTGCAGACAGATTCAGCACGATCTGACC
GTCTTTCACATACTCCACGGGCACGTTCACGCCCAGGTATGTGGCATCCACCACCAGATATGGGGTAAAG
CTGTTATCAACCAGCCAATCGTAATATTCACGCAGCAGCTTAGGGCGTTTCGGGGAGCTGAATTCCTGCA
GGGTCAGGCCGCTCAGATCAATGCCGAATTCGTTCGAAGCTTGAGCTCGAGATCTGAGTCCGGACTTGTA
CAGCTCGTCCATGCCATTAAGTTTGTGCCCCAGTTTGCTAGGGAGGTCGCAGTATCTGGCCACAGCCACC
TCGTGCTGCTCGACGTAGGTCTCTTTGTCGGCCTCCTTGATTCTTTCCAGTCTGTGGTCCACATAGTAGA
CGCCGGGCATCTTGAGGTTCTTAGCGGGTTTCTTGGATCTGTATGTGGTCTTGAAGTTGCAGATCAGGTG
GCCCCCGCCCACGAGCTTCAGGGCCATGTCGGTTCTGCCTTCCAGGCCGCCGTCAGCGGGGTACAGCATC
TCGGTGTTGGCCTCCCAGCCGAGTGTTTTCTTCTGCATCACAGGGCCGTTGGATGGGAAGTTCACCCCTC
TGATCTTGACGTTGTAGATGAGGCAGCCGTCCTGGAGG
