>Addgene plasmid #60418 | pLL7.0: mTiam1(64-437)-tgRFPt-SSPB R73Q | addgene partial sequence | sequence record 102748 | mKate2-TurboRFP-R 5'-TGAAGTGGTGGTTGTTCACG-3'
TTAATCAGCTCTTCGCCCTTAGACACGGAACCACTTCCACTACCGAATTCTTCCGTTTTGAGGAGCTGTC
TTCTGTGTTTATCTCGCAGGATCGAATGCACAGACTTCAGAAAGTCCTTTCTGCTCTCTGGGGAACTGCA
GCAGAGGTGGAAAACCCGCTCGGGCCTCCCTTCTGACTCTGATTTCACGTGGACAATTTCGCATACCGCA
TTTGCCTCTGCATCTGCACTGGGCAGAGCTCGGACCTGCAAAGCTTCGGTAGGGATCATGTGGCGAAACC
GGAAGGGGTCCCACTCCTCGTAGATTGACAGCCTGTGAGAGCCAACAAGTTTCTTCTTCTGCTTGGAACC
GTCTTTATATACAAGGACCACGGCCGTTTTGAAGACGAAGGCTGCTAATTCTGGCTCCTTTTTCCACTTT
CCCAGTGAGGCGGGTGGGTTCAGCCAGATGACGCTGGTGTGCAAGAGCAGGTCACCCATGCTCAGATCTG
CAACCTCTTTCTTCTCTCCCGTCTGCTCAGCAATCAGCTGGTCAAACACGGCACCAAACTCTTCGTGGAT
CTTCTGCATCTCATTGATGTGACTGGCGACCTTGTTCATAGTCTTGATGGCCACGTCCAGGTGGTAGTGT
TCCTCGCTCTCCGCATCGGTCAGCGCAAACAGCTCCCTGAGCAGAAGCGGGTACTTGAGGACCCTCTGGA
TGGGCTTGATGAGGTAAGACTCCAGCGTGGATGAGTGCTGCTGCCTCGGGTTCTGGGCATCGAGGAACGC
CTTGAAGGCTGTGTCCGTCTTGGCTTTCACCAGGACCTTGGGGACTTTTGTGTGGCTCGCACAGAAGGCA
CTGTAGAGCTTGAAGCGGT
