>Addgene plasmid #60418 | pLL7.0: mTiam1(64-437)-tgRFPt-SSPB R73Q | addgene partial sequence | sequence record 132255 | LNCX 5'-AGCTCGTTTAGTGAACCGTCAGATC-3'
GCGGGCCCGCCACCATGCGACAGCTGTCGGATGCGGATAAGCTGCGCAAGGTGATCTGTGAACTGCTGGA
GACTGAACGCACCTATGTGAAAGACTTAAACTGCCTCATGGAGAGATACCTGAAGCCCCTTCAGAAGGAG
ACCTTTCTCACCCAGGATGAGCTTGATGTACTTTTTGGAAATTTAACCGAAATGGTGGAGTTTCAAGTCG
AGTTCCTTAAGACTCTAGAAGATGGAGTAAGACTGGTCCCTGACTTGGAAAAGCTGGAGAAGGTTGACCA
GTTCAAGAAAGTGCTCTTCTCTCTGGGGGGATCCTTCCTGTACTACGCGGACCGCTTCAAGCTCTACAGT
GCCTTCTGTGCGAGCCACACAAAAGTCCCCAAGGTCCTGGTGAAAGCCAAGACGGACACAGCCTTCAAGG
CGTTCCTCGATGCCCAGAACCCGAGGCAGCAGCACTCATCCACGCTGGAGTCTTACCTCATCAAGCCCAT
CCAGAGGGTCCTCAAGTACCCGCTTCTGCTCAGGGAGCTGTTTGCGCTGACCGATGCGGAGAGCGAGGAA
CACTACCACCTGGACGTGGCCATCAAGACTATGAACAAGGTCGCCAGTCACATCAATGAGATGCAGAAGA
TCCACGAAGAGTTTGGTGCCGTGTTTGACCAGCTGATTGCTGAGCAGACGGGAGAGAAGAAAGAGGTTGC
AGATCTGAGCATGGGTGACCTGCTCTTGCACACCAGCGTCATCTGGCTGAACCCACCCGCCTCACTGGGA
AAGTGGAAA
